>Addgene plasmid #171237 | HA-HA-AR-DBD-LBD | addgene full sequence | sequence record 336036 | Addgene NGS Result
GACGGATCGGGAGATCTCCCGATCCCCTATGGTGCACTCTCAGTACAATCTGCTCTGATGCCGCATAGTT
AAGCCAGTATCTGCTCCCTGCTTGTGTGTTGGAGGTCGCTGAGTAGTGCGCGAGCAAAATTTAAGCTACA
ACAAGGCAAGGCTTGACCGACAATTGCATGAAGAATCTGCTTAGGGTTAGGCGTTTTGCGCTGCTTCGCG
ATGTACGGGCCAGATATACGCGTTGACATTGATTATTGACTAGTTATTAATAGTAATCAATTACGGGGTC
ATTAGTTCATAGCCCATATATGGAGTTCCGCGTTACATAACTTACGGTAAATGGCCCGCCTGGCTGACCG
CCCAACGACCCCCGCCCATTGACGTCAATAATGACGTATGTTCCCATAGTAACGCCAATAGGGACTTTCC
ATTGACGTCAATGGGTGGAGTATTTACGGTAAACTGCCCACTTGGCAGTACATCAAGTGTATCATATGCC
AAGTACGCCCCCTATTGACGTCAATGACGGTAAATGGCCCGCCTGGCATTATGCCCAGTACATGACCTTA
TGGGACTTTCCTACTTGGCAGTACATCTACGTATTAGTCATCGCTATTACCATGGTGATGCGGTTTTGGC
AGTACATCAATGGGCGTGGATAGCGGTTTGACTCACGGGGATTTCCAAGTCTCCACCCCATTGACGTCAA
TGGGAGTTTGTTTTGGCACCAAAATCAACGGGACTTTCCAAAATGTCGTAACAACTCCGCCCCATTGACG
CAAATGGGCGGTAGGCGTGTACGGTGGGAGGTCTATATAAGCAGAGCTCTCTGGCTAACTAGAGAACCCA
CTGCTTACTGGCTTATCGAAATTAATACGACTCACTATAGGGAGACCCAAGCTGGCTAGCGTTTAAACTT
AAGCTTCCACCATGGCCTACCCATACGACGTCCCAGACTACGCTCAGCTCCAGCTTATGTACCCCTACGA
CGTGCCCGACTACGCGGATCCAATGCGTTTGGAGACTGCCAGGGACCATGTTTTGCCCATTGACTATTAC
TTTCCACCCCAGAAGACCTGCCTGATCTGTGGAGATGAAGCTTCTGGGTGTCACTATGGAGCTCTCACAT
GTGGAAGCTGCAAGGTCTTCTTCAAAAGAGCCGCTGAAGGGAAACAGAAGTACCTGTGCGCCAGCAGAAA
TGATTGCACTATTGATAAATTCCGAAGGAAAAATTGTCCATCTTGTCGTCTTCGGAAATGTTATGAAGCA
GGGATGACTCTGGGAGCCCGGAAGCTGAAGAAACTTGGTAATCTGAAACTACAGGAGGAAGGAGAGGCTT
CCAGCACCACCAGCCCCACTGAGGAGACAACCCAGAAGCTGACAGTGTCACACATTGAAGGCTATGAATG
TCAGCCCATCTTTCTGAATGTCCTGGAAGCCATTGAGCCAGGTGTAGTGTGTGCTGGACACGACAACAAC
CAGCCCGACTCCTTTGCAGCCTTGCTCTCTAGCCTCAATGAACTGGGAGAGAGACAGCTTGTACACGTGG
TCAAGTGGGCCAAGGCCTTGCCTGGCTTCCGCAACTTACACGTGGACGACCAGATGGCTGTCATTCAGTA
CTCCTGGATGGGGCTCATGGTGTTTGCCATGGGCTGGCGATCCTTCACCAATGTCAACTCCAGGATGCTC
TACTTCGCCCCTGATCTGGTTTTCAATGAGTACCGCATGCACAAGTCCCGGATGTACAGCCAGTGTGTCC
GAATGAGGCACCTCTCTCAAGAGTTTGGATGGCTCCAAATCACCCCCCAGGAATTCCTGTGCATGAAAGC
ACTGCTACTCTTCAGCATTATTCCAGTGGATGGGCTGAAAAATCAAAAATTCTTTGATGAACTTCGAATG
AACTACATCAAGGAACTCGATCGTATCATTGCATGCAAAAGAAAAAATCCCACATCCTGCTCAAGACGCT
TCTACCAGCTCACCAAGCTCCTGGACTCCGTGCAGCCTATTGCGAGAGAGCTGCATCAGTTCACTTTTGA
CCTGCTAATCAAGTCACACATGGTGAGCGTGGACTTTCCGGAAATGATGGCAGAGATCATCTCTGTGCAA
GTGCCCAAGATCCTTTCTGGGAAAGTCAAGCCCATCTATTTCCACACCCAGTGATTCTAGAGGGCCCGTT
TAAACCCGCTGATCAGCCTCGACTGTGCCTTCTAGTTGCCAGCCATCTGTTGTTTGCCCCTCCCCCGTGC
CTTCCTTGACCCTGGAAGGTGCCACTCCCACTGTCCTTTCCTAATAAAATGAGGAAATTGCATCGCATTG
TCTGAGTAGGTGTCATTCTATTCTGGGGGGTGGGGTGGGGCAGGACAGCAAGGGGGAGGATTGGGAAGAC
AATAGCAGGCATGCTGGGGATGCGGTGGGCTCTATGGCTTCTGAGGCGGAAAGAACCAGCTGGGGCTCTA
GGGGGTATCCCC
[124 nt withheld, positions 2463-2586]
C
[91 nt withheld, positions 2588-2678]
A
[49 nt withheld, positions 2680-2728]
CCTTTGACGTTGGAGTCCACGTTCTTT
[37 nt withheld, positions 2756-2792]
ACCCTATCTCGGTCTATTCTTTTGATTTATAAGGGATTTTGCCGATTTCGGCCTATTGGTTAAAAAATGA
GCTGATTTAACAAAAATTTAACGCGAATTAATTCTGTGGAATGTGTGTCAGTTAGGGTGTGGAAAGTCCC
CAGGCTCCCCAGCAGGCAGAAGTATGCAAAGCATGCATCTCAATTAGTCAGCAACCAGGTGTGGAAAGTC
CCCAGGCTCCCCAGCAGGCAGAAGTATGCAAAGCATGCATCTCAATTAGTCAGCAACCATAGTCCCGCCC
CTAACTCCGCCCATCCCGCCCCTAACTCCGCCCAGTTCCGCCCATTCTCCGCCCCATGGCTGACTAATTT
TTTTTATTTATGCAGAGGCCGAGGCCGCCTCTGCCTCTGAGCTATTCCAGAAGTAGTGAGGAGGCTTTTT
TGGAGGCCTAGGCTTTTGCAAAAAGCTCCCGGGAGCTTGTATATCCATTTTCGGATCTGATCAAGAGACA
GGATGAGGATCGTTTCGCATGATTGAACAAGATGGATTGCACGCAGGTTCTCCGGCCGCTTGGGTGGAGA
GGCTATTCGGCTATGACTGGGCACAACAGACAATCGGCTGCTCTGATGCCGCCGTGTTCCGGCTGTCAGC
GCAGGGGCGCCCGGTTCTTTTTGTCAAGACCGACCTGTCCGGTGCCCTGAATGAACTGCAGGACGAGGCA
GCGCGGCTATCGTGGCTGGCCACGACGGGCGTTCCTTGCGCAGCTGTGCTCGACGTTGTCACTGAAGCGG
GAAGGGACTGGCTGCTATTGGGCGAAGTGCCGGGGCAGGATCTCCTGTCATCTCACCTTGCTCCTGCCGA
GAAAGTATCCATCATGGCTGATGCAATGCGGCGGCTGCATACGCTTGATCCGGCTACCTGCCCATTCGAC
CACCAAGCGAAACATCGCATCGAGCGAGCACGTACTCGGATGGAAGCCGGTCTTGTCGATCAGGATGATC
TGGACGAAGAGCATCAGGGGCTCGCGCCAGCCGAACTGTTCGCCAGGCTCAAGGCGCGCATGCCCGACGG
CGAGGATCTCGTCGTGACCCATGGCGATGCCTGCTTGCCGAATATCATGGTGGAAAATGGCCGCTTTTCT
GGATTCATCGACTGTGGCCGGCTGGGTGTGGCGGACCGCTATCAGGACATAGCGTTGGCTACCCGTGATA
TTGCTGAAGAGCTTGGCGGCGAATGGGCTGACCGCTTCCTCGTGCTTTACGGTATCGCCGCTCCCGATTC
GCAGCGCATCGCCTTCTATCGCCTTCTTGACGAGTTCTTCTGAGCGGGACTCTGGGGTTCGAAATGACCG
ACCAAGCGACGCCCAACCTGCCATCACGAGATTTCGATTCCACCGCCGCCTTCTATGAAAGGTTGGGCTT
CGGAATCGTTTTCCGGGACGCCGGCTGGATGATCCTCCAGCGCGGGGATCTCATGCTGGAGTTCTTCGCC
CACCCCAACTTGTTTATTGCAGCTTATAATGGTTACAAATAAAGCAATAGCATCACAAATTTCACAAATA
AAGCATTTTTTTCACTGCATTCTAGTTGTGGTTTGTCCAAACTCATCAATGTATCTTATCATGTCTGTAT
ACCGTCGACCTCTAGCTAGAGCTTGGCGTAATCATGGTCATAGCTGTTTCCTGTGTGAAATTGTTATCCG
CTCACAATTCCACACAACATACGAGCCGGAAGCATAAAGTGTAAAGCCTGGGGTGCCTAATGAGTGAGCT
AACTCACATTAATTGCGTTGCGCTCACTGCCCGCTTTCCAGTCGGGAAACCTGTCGTGCCAGCTGCATTA
ATGAATCGGCCAACGCGCGGGGAGAGGCGGTTTGCGTATTGGGCGCTCTTCCGCTTCCTCGCTCACTGAC
TCGCTGCGCTCGGTCGTTCGGCTGCGGCGAGCGGTATCAGCTCACTCAAAGGCGGTAATACGGTTATCCA
CAGAATCAGGGGATAACGCAGGAAAGAACATGTGAGCAAAAGGCCAGCAAAAGGCCAGGAACCGTAAAAA
GGCCGCGTTGCTGGCGTTTTTCCATAGGCTCCGCCCCCCTGACGAGCATCACAAAAATCGACGCTCAAGT
CAGAGGTGGCGAAACCCGACAGGACTATAAAGATACCAGGCGTTTCCCCCTGGAAGCTCCCTCGTGCGCT
CTCCTGTTCCGACCCTGCCGCTTACCGGATACCTGTCCGCCTTTCTCCCTTCGGGAAGCGTGGCGCTTTC
TCATAGCTCACGCTGTAGGTATCTCAGTTCGGTGTAGGTCGTTCGCTCCAAGCTGGGCTGTGTGCACGAA
CCCCCCGTTCAGCCCGACCGCTGCGCCTTATCCGGTAACTATCGTCTTGAGTCCAACCCGGTAAGACACG
ACTTATCGCCACTGGCAGCAGCCACTGGTAACAGGATTAGCAGAGCGAGGTATGTAGGCGGTGCTACAGA
GTTCTTGAAGTGGTGGCCTAACTACGGCTACACTAGAAGAACAGTATTTGGTATCTGCGCTCTGCTGAAG
CCAGTTACCTTCGGAAAAAGAGTTGGTAGCTCTTGATCCGGCAAACAAACCACCGCTGGTAGCGGTGGTT
TTTTTGTTTGCAAGCAGCAGATTACGCGCAGAAAAAAAGGATCTCAAGAAGATCCTTTGATCTTTTCTAC
GGGGTCTGACGCTCAGTGGAACGAAAACTCACGTTAAGGGATTTTGGTCATGAGATTATCAAAAAGGATC
TTCACCTAGATCCTTTTAAATTAAAAATGAAGTTTTAAATCAATCTAAAGTATATATGAGTAAACTTGGT
CTGACAGTTACCAATGCTTAATCAGTGAGGCACCTATCTCAGCGATCTGTCTATTTCGTTCATCCATAGT
TGCCTGACTCCCCGTCGTGTAGATAACTACGATACGGGAGGGCTTACCATCTGGCCCCAGTGCTGCAATG
ATACCGCGAGACCCACGCTCACCGGCTCCAGATTTATCAGCAATAAACCAGCCAGCCGGAAGGGCCGAGC
GCAGAAGTGGTCCTGCAACTTTATCCGCCTCCATCCAGTCTATTAATTGTTGCCGGGAAGCTAGAGTAAG
TAGTTCGCCAGTTAATAGTTTGCGCAACGTTGTTGCCATTGCTACAGGCATCGTGGTGTCACGCTCGTCG
TTTGGTATGGCTTCATTCAGCTCCGGTTCCCAACGATCAAGGCGAGTTACATGATCCCCCATGTTGTGCA
AAAAAGCGGTTAGCTCCTTCGGTCCTCCGATCGTTGTCAGAAGTAAGTTGGCCGCAGTGTTATCACTCAT
GGTTATGGCAGCACTGCATAATTCTCTTACTGTCATGCCATCCGTAAGATGCTTTTCTGTGACTGGTGAG
TACTCAACCAAGTCATTCTGAGAATAGTGTATGCGGCGACCGAGTTGCTCTTGCCCGGCGTCAATACGGG
ATAATACCGCGCCACATAGCAGAACTTTAAAAGTGCTCATCATTGGAAAACGTTCTTCGGGGCGAAAACT
CTCAAGGATCTTACCGCTGTTGAGATCCAGTTCGATGTAACCCACTCGTGCACCCAACTGATCTTCAGCA
TCTTTTACTTTCACCAGCGTTTCTGGGTGAGCAAAAACAGGAAGGCAAAATGCCGCAAAAAAGGGAATAA
GGGCGACACGGAAATGTTGAATACTCATACTCTTCCTTTTTCAATATTATTGAAGCATTTATCAGGGTTA
TTGTCTCATGAGCGGATACATATTTGAATGTATTTAGAAAAATAAACAAATAGGGGTTCCGCGCACATTT
CCCCGAAAAGTGCCACCTGACGTC
Features (pLannotate 1.2.2; 20 found; start..end, strand, type, name):
     28..80      -  misc_feature   bom (fragment): basis of mobility region from pBR322
    235..614     +  enhancer       CMV enhancer: human cytomegalovirus immediate early enhancer
    615..818     +  promoter       CMV promoter: human cytomegalovirus (CMV) immediate early promoter
    814..847     +  LTR            5' LTR (truncated) (fragment): truncated 5' long terminal repeat (LTR) from HIV-1
    863..881     +  promoter       T7 promoter: promoter for bacteriophage T7 RNA polymerase
   1003..2151    +  CDS            AR (fragment): ANDR_PANTR - Also known as NR3C4. Experimental evidence at protein level: Swiss-Prot protein existence level 1. Steroid hormone receptors are ligand-activated transcription factors that regulate eukaryotic gene expression and affect cellular proliferation and differentiation in target tissues. Transcription factor activity is modulated by bound coactivator and corepressor proteins like ZBTB7A that recruits NCOR1 and NCOR2 to the androgen response elements/ARE on target genes, negatively regulating androgen receptor signaling and androgen-induced cell proliferation. Transcription activation is
   2193..2417    +  polyA_signal   bGH poly(A) signal: bovine growth hormone polyadenylation signal
   2421..2442    +  promoter       SV40 promoter (fragment): SV40 enhancer and early promoter
   2463..2891    +  rep_origin     f1 ori (sequence partly withheld): f1 bacteriophage origin of replication; arrow indicates direction of (+) strand synthesis
   2905..3234    +  promoter       SV40 promoter: SV40 enhancer and early promoter
   3301..4092    +  CDS            neo: KKA2_KLEPN - Also known as kan, nptII. Experimental evidence at protein level: Swiss-Prot protein existence level 1. Resistance to kanamycin, neomycin, paromomycin, ribostamycin, butirosin and gentamicin B. From Klebsiella pneumoniae.
   4116..4274    +  CDS            ble (fragment): BLE_KLEPN - Experimental evidence at protein level: Swiss-Prot protein existence level 1. Binding protein with a strong affinity to the bleomycin family of antibiotics. Binds to CL990; an antimitotic-antibiotic compound. From Klebsiella pneumoniae.
   4269..4390    +  polyA_signal   SV40 poly(A) signal: SV40 polyadenylation signal
   4463..4479    -  protein_bind   lac operator: The lac repressor binds to the lac operator to inhibit transcription in E. coli. This inhibition can be relieved by adding lactose or isopropyl-β-D-thiogalactopyranoside (IPTG). lac repressor encoded by lacI
   4487..4517    -  promoter       lac promoter: promoter for the E. coli lac operon
   4532..4553    -  protein_bind   CAP binding site: CAP binding activates transcription in the presence of cAMP. E. coli catabolite activator protein
   4566..4658    -  CDS            lacI (fragment): lac repressor; lacI; The lac repressor binds to the lac operator to inhibit transcription in E. coli. This inhibition can be relieved by adding lactose or isopropyl-β-D-thiogalactopyranoside (IPTG).
   4841..5429    -  rep_origin     ori: high-copy-number ColE1/pMB1/pBR322/pUC origin of replication
   5600..6460    -  CDS            AmpR: β-lactamase; bla; confers resistance to ampicillin, carbenicillin, and related antibiotics
   6461..6565    -  promoter       AmpR promoter: bla
