[The description below was written by a language model from this plasmid's Addgene catalogue record and pLannotate feature annotations shown in this document.]
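Description:
HA-HA-AR-DBD-LBD is a mammalian expression plasmid built on a modified pcDNA3.1(+) backbone (pcDNA3.1(+)-kozakHAHA) that supplies a Kozak sequence and two tandem N-terminal HA epitope tags upstream of the cloning site. It is propagated in E. coli through a high-copy ColE1/pUC-type origin with ampicillin selection from the bla gene, and it also carries an f1 origin. For stable selection in mammalian cells, an SV40 early promoter drives the neomycin phosphotransferase gene, followed by an SV40 polyadenylation signal, allowing G418 selection. The sequenced record is about 6.6 kb, consistent with the stated backbone of roughly 5.5 kb plus an insert of roughly 1.2 kb.

The payload is a truncated human androgen receptor (AR, NR3C4) comprising only the DNA-binding domain and ligand-binding domain, so the N-terminal portion of the receptor is absent. It was cloned between BamHI and XbaI, and the depositor notes that a single A nucleotide was added just after the BamHI site in the backbone to adjust the reading frame for cloning. Expression is driven by the CMV immediate early enhancer and promoter and terminated by the bovine growth hormone polyadenylation signal; a T7 promoter lies between the CMV promoter and the coding region. The automated annotation matches the AR fragment to a chimpanzee reference protein, which reflects close sequence similarity rather than contradicting the catalogued human origin. It also flags several short fragments (HIV-1 LTR, ble, lacI), which are probably partial similarity hits in backbone sequence rather than functional elements. The construct allows HA-based detection or immunoprecipitation of this AR fragment, and it is associated with work on protein phosphatase 1 regulation of AR ubiquitylation and degradation.
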