Addgene plasmid #171237: HA-HA-AR-DBD-LBD
Purpose: Mammalian expression of 2xHA-tagged human androgen receptor trancate: AR DNA-bindind domain and Ligand-binding domain (DBD-LBD)
Depositing lab: Steven Balk. Publication: Protein phosphatase 1 suppresses androgen receptor ubiquitylation and degradation. Liu X, Han W, Gulla S, Simon NI, Gao Y, Cai C, Yang H, Zhang X, Liu J, Balk SP, Chen S. Oncotarget. 2016 Jan 12;7(2):1754-64. doi: 10.18632/oncotarget.6434. PubMed 26636645.
Backbone
  Vector backbone: pcDNA3.1(+)-kozakHAHA
  Backbone size w/o insert (bp): 5500
  Vector type: Mammalian Expression, Bacterial Expression
  Selectable markers: Neomycin (select with G418)
Growth in bacteria
  Bacterial resistance: Ampicillin, 100 μg/mL
  Growth temperature: 37°C
  Growth strain: DH5alpha
  Copy number: High Copy
Gene/Insert
  Gene/Insert name: 2xHA-tagged human androgen receptor trancate:DNA-binding domain and Ligand-binding domain (alt names: HA-HA-AR-DBD-LBD; 2xHA-AR-DBD-LBD)
  Species: H. sapiens (human)
  Insert size (bp): 1200
  Mutation: AR truncate
  Entrez Gene: AR (a.k.a. AIS, AR8, DHTR, HUMARA, HYSP1, KD, NR3C4, SBMA, SMAX1, TFM)
  Promoter: CMV
  Tag / fusion protein: HA (N terminal on backbone)
  Cloning method: Restriction Enzyme; 5′ cloning site BamHI (unknown if destroyed); 3′ cloning site XbaI (unknown if destroyed)
  Sequencing primers: 5′ CMV_fwd_primer
Terms and licenses: Academic/Nonprofit Terms; Industry Terms: Not Available to Industry
Depositor comments: For cloning purpose, an "A" nucleotide was inserted right after BamHI site in the vector backbone by DNA mutagensis to change the open reading frame.
How to cite: HA-HA-AR-DBD-LBD was a gift from Steven Balk (Addgene plasmid # 171237 ; http://n2t.net/addgene:171237 ; RRID:Addgene_171237)
